Addgene plasmid #212980: pT7CFE1_EVD68_3ABCD_C147R
Purpose: Encodes EV-D68 MO/14/18947 3ABCD with active site mutation optimized for expression in mammalian transcription/translation extracts
Depositing lab: Karla Kirkegaard. Depositing organization: Stanford University.
Backbone
  Vector backbone: pT7CFE1
  Backbone manufacturer: Thermo Scientific
  Backbone size w/o insert (bp): 3500
  Total vector size (bp): 5866
  Vector type: Mammalian Cell Free Protein Expression
Growth in bacteria
  Bacterial resistance: Ampicillin, 100 μg/mL
  Growth temperature: 37°C
  Growth strain: DH5alpha
  Copy number: High Copy
Gene/Insert
  Gene/Insert name: EV-D68 MO/14/18947 3ABCD C147R
  Species: EV-D68 MO/14/18947
  Insert size (bp): 2259
  Mutation: changed cysteine 147 from 3C to arginine
  GenBank ID: KM851225.1
  Promoter: T7
  Tag / fusion protein: HA (N terminal on backbone)
  Cloning method: Restriction Enzyme; 5′ cloning site EcoRI (not destroyed); 3′ cloning site XhoI (not destroyed)
  Sequencing primers: 5′ CACGATGATAATATGGCCTACCCCTACGACG; 3′ CAGTCAGATCTCAGTGGTGGTGGTGG
Terms and licenses: Academic/Nonprofit Terms; Industry Terms: Not Available to Industry
How to cite: pT7CFE1_EVD68_3ABCD_C147R was a gift from Karla Kirkegaard (Addgene plasmid # 212980 ; http://n2t.net/addgene:212980 ; RRID:Addgene_212980)
