[The description below was written by a language model from this plasmid's Addgene catalogue record and pLannotate feature annotations shown in this document.]
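Description:
pT7CFE1_EVD68_3ABCD_C147R is a roughly 5.9 kb plasmid built on the commercial pT7CFE1 backbone, a vector designed for cell-free protein synthesis in mammalian coupled transcription/translation extracts rather than for expression in living cells. It is propagated in E. coli as a high-copy plasmid through a ColE1/pUC-type origin and selected with ampicillin via the β-lactamase gene and its native promoter. An f1 phage origin is also present, along with short remnants of lacZα, bom and rop that are backbone leftovers with no functional role in the design.

The expression cassette is driven by a T7 promoter, followed by the encephalomyocarditis virus IRES, which allows efficient cap-independent translation of the uncapped T7 transcript in the extract, and ends at a T7 terminator. The insert, about 2.26 kb and cloned between EcoRI and XhoI sites, encodes the 3ABCD region of the enterovirus D68 polyprotein (strain MO/14/18947). This precursor spans 3A, 3B (VPg), the 3C protease and the 3D RNA-dependent RNA polymerase. Cysteine 147 of 3C is changed to arginine, described in the record as an active-site mutation; this would be expected to block proteolytic self-processing so that the precursor stays intact, although the record does not state that rationale explicitly. The catalogue lists an N-terminal HA tag supplied by the backbone, which the feature table does not annotate. The annotation does detect a fragment of a polyhistidine tag immediately downstream of the insert, but whether it is translated in frame is not stated. The construct is suited to producing the uncleaved, catalytically inactive 3ABCD precursor in vitro for biochemical studies of enterovirus polyprotein processing and replication proteins.
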