Features (pLannotate 1.2.2; 12 found; start..end, strand, type, name):
      1..589     +  rep_origin     ori: high-copy-number ColE1/pMB1/pBR322/pUC origin of replication
    789..836     -  terminator     T7 terminator: transcription terminator for bacteriophage T7 RNA polymerase
    909..926     -  CDS            9xHis (fragment): 9xHis affinity tag
    933..3185    -  CDS            POLG_HED68 (fragment): Experimental evidence at protein level: Swiss-Prot protein existence level 1. [RNA-directed RNA polymerase]: Replicates the viral genomic RNA on the surface of intracellular membranes. May form linear arrays of subunits that propagate along a strong head-to-tail interaction called interface-I. Covalently attaches UMP to a tyrosine of VPg, which is used to prime RNA synthesis. The positive stranded RNA genome is first replicated at virus induced membranous vesicles, creating a dsRNA genomic replication form. This dsRNA is then used as template to synthesize positive stranded RNA genomes. ss(+)R
   3250..3711    -  misc_feature   IRES: internal ribosome entry site (IRES) of the encephalomyocarditis virus (EMCV)
   3762..3780    -  promoter       T7 promoter: promoter for bacteriophage T7 RNA polymerase
   3783..3940    +  CDS            lacZα (fragment): LacZα fragment of β-galactosidase; lacZ fragment
   3944..4372    +  rep_origin     f1 ori (sequence partly withheld): f1 bacteriophage origin of replication; arrow indicates direction of (+) strand synthesis
   4400..4501    -  misc_feature   bom (fragment): basis of mobility region from pBR322
   4603..4638    -  CDS            rop (fragment): Rop protein, which maintains plasmids at low copy number; rop
   4733..4837    +  promoter       AmpR promoter: bla
   4838..5698    +  CDS            AmpR: β-lactamase; bla; confers resistance to ampicillin, carbenicillin, and related antibiotics
>Addgene plasmid #212980 | pT7CFE1_EVD68_3ABCD_C147R | addgene full sequence | sequence record 420353 | Addgene NGS Result
TTGAGATCCTTTTTTTCTGCGCGTAATCTGCTGCTTGCAAACAAAAAAACCACCGCTACCAGCGGTGGTT
TGTTTGCCGGATCAAGAGCTACCAACTCTTTTTCCGAAGGTAACTGGCTTCAGCAGAGCGCAGATACCAA
ATACTGTTCTTCTAGTGTAGCCGTAGTTAGGCCACCACTTCAAGAACTCTGTAGCACCGCCTACATACCT
CGCTCTGCTAATCCTGTTACCAGTGGCTGCTGCCAGTGGCGATAAGTCGTGTCTTACCGGGTTGGACTCA
AGACGATAGTTACCGGATAAGGCGCAGCGGTCGGGCTGAACGGGGGGTTCGTGCACACAGCCCAGCTTGG
AGCGAACGACCTACACCGAACTGAGATACCTACAGCGTGAGCTATGAGAAAGCGCCACGCTTCCCGAAGG
GAGAAAGGCGGACAGGTATCCGGTAAGCGGCAGGGTCGGAACAGGAGAGCGCACGAGGGAGCTTCCAGGG
GGAAACGCCTGGTATCTTTATAGTCCTGTCGGGTTTCGCCACCTCTGACTTGAGCGTCGATTTTTGTGAT
GCTCGTCAGGGGGGCGGAGCCTATGGAAAAACGCCAGCAACGCGGCCTTTTTACGGTTCCTGGCCTTTTG
CTGGCCTTTTGCTCACATGTTCTTTCCTGCGTTATCCCCTGATTCTGTGGATAACCGTATTACCGCCTTT
GAGTGAGCTGATACCGCTCGCCGCAGCCGAACGACCGAGCGCAGCGAGTCAGTGAGCGAGGAAGCCCGGA
TATAGTTCCTCCTTTCAGCAAAAAACCCCTCAAGACCCGTTTAGAGGCCCCAAGGGGTTATGCTAGTTAT
TGCTCAGCGGACTAGTGTTTAAACTTTTTTTTTTTTTTTTTTTTTTTTTTTTTTTCAGTCAGATCTCAGT
GGTGGTGGTGGTGGTGCTCGAGGAACGAATCTAACCATTTCCGTCTAAGACTAGAGTATGCAGGTAGTGT
CAATGCTCTTCCCACAGGCACACTTCTGATTTTTCTGCAAAATTCATTATAAGCCTCCTCTCCATTATGC
CATGCGAGGTAGCACAAAGACCTAACATGATCCTGTGTGTTTCTGGGATCTTTAGTCCATCTAATAGATT
CATGTATCTCTTTCATTGGCATCACTGGATGTATGAGAAAGGGGTATTGATCATCTGCTCTGAAATATCT
TTTTAAGAAAGTTACATTTTCCCAATTTGTGTCAATAAAACTGGTTCCTTTGTCTGCTGGTGTCATTACT
AATCCATACTGTTTACCTGCTTCTGCCAGCAAACCTGGATCAATCTTATGTGGGTAGCTAGCAATAACAT
CATCCCCATAGGCAATCATTTTGAACTGGTCCAGGTCTATGCCTTTGTAAACCCTAATTAATAAAGTTCT
TATGATTATATTGTTGATCATAGTGTTGAATATGCTGGTGCCTGAAGAACCAGAGGGCATTCCACCATTA
ACTATGTATTTTTTGTCTTTATATAAATGTACTGAATGACACAAATAATCTATAAAAGACGTTTGATGTG
TGTAACCTAACTTAATTAGAACTTTCTTTAAACAGGCAAACCACACTGGTGACAAACTAGCATCATAACC
AGTGTAGTCAAAAGCAAAGATTTCTCCATCTAACAAAATAGGGATTTTTGACCAAAATATATCTGGATCA
CAACCAACTGCACTACCAGTTGCTGTACCTGGATTGTTGTGAAATGTGGCGTAAAGGTTTCCAAAGGCAA
CTCTCATAGCAACTGAGTCATTCAAGGAACTGGCCTCAATCAGGCGTGATTTCCCTTTTTCAACTTTTTC
TCTTGATCTAAGCTCATCTTTTACAAAGGTTACAAAAGGTAGGTCAACTCCATATTTCTCTAACATTTTT
GTCATTTCACTGGTGTCTCTAGTATGTCTATTAAATATATCCCTTTTCTTCTTCCCTTGTAGTAAGTAAG
GGAATCCTGCACTAGTAGTTAAGTCTAATGCCTCAAGGCCATCCATTCCATACATGGCACTTTCCAGGGG
TATGGGATCCACACTGATGTCTAATGGTTCTAAACACCCCACATAATGATCCACTGCCTCTTCCATGTAC
TCATCCATTAACATAATTTTGTTACCTGTGTACTTTGAGAAAATGGCCTCCTCGAAATCTGTTTTAAGCC
TAGGATCTTTTGGATTGAGAACTGCTGGTTCCTTTGAACCTTCAAAAACTTGATGGAAAACACTAGGTTG
GAGTTTAGTCTTTGCCGGTGCGTTAATGCACACCCCACTCTTTTCACTACTAACTATCTCACCTTGTGTA
TCGGAAAAGTAAGAGTGTAGTAGCATTGCTGCAAATCCTTGAGCTCCATTTCCACCTACATGTATTCCTA
TCACCTTACCTGTAGTTGTCACCACACCACCACGCTGGCCAGCTCTTGTTGGGAAGTTATACATTAAAAT
GCGGTGCGTCGGTGTACCACCTAGGTTCAAGAAGCCATAATTGGTGACTTGTCCAACTGGGATATACATA
TTTGGGAATTTTGATGTATGTACGCTAAGCACAGCGTCATTGTAATCATCCTCATATCTGGGCAGAAAAT
GTCTGATATCTCTAAATTTTTGATTACGGTCTAATTTGACTATGGTTATCTCTAAGTTTGTATCAGTCAA
GTCTCTAAGTGCACACGCATCTAAAACTTTAGTCTCTACATCATTAATGTAAATGGTTTCTCCAACAGAT
GCGTGTGTGGGGATGACCGCTACCCTATCATATACACCCAGCATGGTGAACTCACCCTTTTCAGTCCTTG
CAATGACGGTATTTTTCTTCATTATGGCTTGTGCAAAATCGAACCCTGGTCCTTGCACTTTAGCTGTTCT
GAGAGAGGGTACTTTAGGTTTAGGATTGGGGATTCCTGTGTATGGACCCTGAATGCCAGCAAAAAGTTTG
TATATAACATAAACTACACCAGCTATTGATACAAAGGTGGCAATGGCTTGTAGAGTAATAAAAGCTCTAC
TAATGTGTTTTTCTACTATTAGCTCATTTGATGGGTGTACTACAATCCATCCTTTCTTTTGGCAATAATC
CCTAACTTCTTGAGAATCCACTGACCTAAGAAGGTCATTTATAGCATCAGGAGCTGGTGTATCTGGGGTG
ACTGAAATTTTGATCTCTTTAAACTGTGGAGGCCCGAATTCGGATCCCATATGGGTGGTGGCCAGGGCGT
AGTCGGGCACGTCGTAGGGGTAGGCCATATTATCATCGTGTTTTTCAAAGGAAAACCACGTCCCCGTGGT
TCGGGGGGCCTAGACGTTTTTTAACCTCGACTAAACACATGTAAAGCATGTGCACCGAGGCCCCAGATCA
GATCCCATACAATGGGGTACCTTCTGGGCATCCTTCAGCCCCTTGTTGAATACGCTTGAGGTGAGCCATT
TGACTCTTTCCACAACTATCCAACTCACAACGTGGCACTGGGGTTGTGCCGCCTTTGCAGGTGTATCTTA
TACACGTGGCTTTTGGCCGCAGAGGCACCTGTCGCCAGGTGGGGGGTTCCGCTGCCTGCAAAGGGTCGCT
ACAGACGTTGTTTGTCTTCAAGAAGCTTCCAGAGGAACTGCTTCCTTCACGACATTCAACAGACCTTGCA
TTCCTTTGGCGAGAGGGGAAAGACCCCTAGGAATGCTCGTCAAGAAGACAGGGCCAGGTTTCCGGGCCCT
CACATTGCCAAAAGACGGCAATATGGTGGAAAATAACCGGAATTAATTCGCCCTATAGTGAGTCGTATTA
CAATTCACTGGCCGTCGTTTTACAACGTCGTGACTGGGAAAACCCTGGCGTTACCCAACTTAATCGCCTT
GCAGCACATCCCCCTTTCGCCAGCTGGCGTAATAGCGAAGAGGCCCGCACCGATCGCCCTTCCCAACAGT
TGCGCAGCCTGAATGGCGAATGG
[124 nt withheld, positions 3944-4067]
C
[91 nt withheld, positions 4069-4159]
A
[49 nt withheld, positions 4161-4209]
CCTTTGACGTTGGAGTCCACGTTCTTT
[37 nt withheld, positions 4237-4273]
ACCCTATCTCGGTCTATTCTTTTGATTTATAAGGGATTTTGCCGATTTCGGCCTATTGGTTAAAAAATGA
GCTGATTTAACAAAAATTTAACGCGAATTTTAACAAAATATTAACGCTTACAATTTCCTGATGCGGTATT
TTCTCCTTACGCATCTGTGCGGTATTTCACACCGCATATATGGTGCACTCTCAGTACAATCTGCTCTGAT
GCCGCATAGTTAAGCCAGCCCCGACACCCGCCAACACCCGCTGACGCGCCCTGACGGGCTTGTCTGCTCC
CGGCATCCGCTTACAGACAAGCTGTGACCGTCTCCGGGAGCTGCATGTGTCAGAGGTTTTCACCGTCATC
ACCGAAACGCGCGAGACGAAAGGGCCTCGTGATACGCCTATTTTTATAGGTTAATGTCATGATAATAATG
GTTTCTTAGACGTCAGGTGGCACTTTTCGGGGAAATGTGCGCGGAACCCCTATTTGTTTATTTTTCTAAA
TACATTCAAATATGTATCCGCTCATGAGACAATAACCCTGATAAATGCTTCAATAATATTGAAAAAGGAA
GAGTATGAGTATTCAACATTTCCGTGTCGCCCTTATTCCCTTTTTTGCGGCATTTTGCCTTCCTGTTTTT
GCTCACCCAGAAACGCTGGTGAAAGTAAAAGATGCTGAAGATCAGTTGGGTGCACGAGTGGGTTACATCG
AACTGGATCTCAACAGCGGTAAGATCCTTGAGAGTTTTCGCCCCGAAGAACGTTTTCCAATGATGAGCAC
TTTTAAAGTTCTGCTATGTGGCGCGGTATTATCCCGTATTGACGCCGGGCAAGAGCAACTCGGTCGCCGC
ATACACTATTCTCAGAATGACTTGGTTGAGTACTCACCAGTCACAGAAAAGCATCTTACGGATGGCATGA
CAGTAAGAGAATTATGCAGTGCTGCCATAACCATGAGTGATAACACTGCGGCCAACTTACTTCTGACAAC
GATCGGAGGACCGAAGGAGCTAACCGCTTTTTTGCACAACATGGGGGATCATGTAACTCGCCTTGATCGT
TGGGAACCGGAGCTGAATGAAGCCATACCAAACGACGAGCGTGACACCACGATGCCTGTAGCAATGGCAA
CAACGTTGCGCAAACTATTAACTGGCGAACTACTTACTCTAGCTTCCCGGCAACAATTAATAGACTGGAT
GGAGGCGGATAAAGTTGCAGGACCACTTCTGCGCTCGGCCCTTCCGGCTGGCTGGTTTATTGCTGATAAA
TCTGGAGCCGGTGAGCGTGGGTCTCGCGGTATCATTGCAGCACTGGGGCCAGATGGTAAGCCCTCCCGTA
TCGTAGTTATCTACACGACGGGGAGTCAGGCAACTATGGATGAACGAAATAGACAGATCGCTGAGATAGG
TGCCTCACTGATTAAGCATTGGTAACTGTCAGACCAAGTTTACTCATATATACTTTAGATTGATTTAAAA
CTTCATTTTTAATTTAAAAGGATCTAGGTGAAGATCCTTTTTGATAATCTCATGACCAAAATCCCTTAAC
GTGAGTTTTCGTTCCACTGAGCGTCAGACCCCGTAGAAAAGATCAAAGGATCTTC
